Addgene plasmid #26010: pMLLKA-J72019
Depositing lab: Christopher Anderson. Depositing organization: University of California, Berkeley.
Backbone
  Vector backbone: pMLL-KA
  Backbone size w/o insert (bp): 2646
  Vector type: Synthetic Biology ; 2ab assembly vector
Growth in bacteria
  Bacterial resistance: Ampicillin and Kanamycin, 100 & 50 μg/mL
  Growth temperature: 37°C
  Growth strain: Other
  Growth instructions: Provided in a pir+ strain. Grow at 37C
  Copy number: Low Copy
Gene/Insert
  Gene/Insert name: N terminal Flag tag with RBS (alt names: Bmll54; J72019)
  Insert size (bp): 72
  Cloning method: Restriction Enzyme; 5′ cloning site BglII (not destroyed); 3′ cloning site BamHI (not destroyed)
  Sequencing primers: 5′ gtatcacgaggcagaatttcag
Terms and licenses: Academic/Nonprofit Terms; Industry Terms: Not Available to Industry
Depositor comments: Note that this plasmid needs to be grown in both Kanamycin and Ampicillin
How to cite: pMLLKA-J72019 was a gift from Christopher Anderson (Addgene plasmid # 26010 ; http://n2t.net/addgene:26010 ; RRID:Addgene_26010)
