[The description below was written by a language model from this plasmid's Addgene catalogue record and pLannotate feature annotations shown in this document.]
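Description:
pMLLKA-J72019 is a small bacterial synthetic-biology part plasmid built on the pMLL-KA backbone, a vector designed for the "2ab" assembly scheme. It replicates from the R6K γ origin, which depends on the pi initiator protein supplied in trans, so it can only be maintained in pir+ E. coli hosts; the record lists it as low copy. The backbone carries two resistance genes in tandem, an ampicillin marker (β-lactamase with its own bla promoter) followed by a kanamycin marker (aph(3')-Ia), and the depositor notes that the plasmid is to be selected with both antibiotics together. The "KA" in the vector name matches this marker pair. In two-antibiotic assembly systems, differing marker combinations are generally used to select for correctly joined products, although the record does not explain the mechanism.

The payload is a 72 bp basic part, J72019 (also called Bmll54), consisting of a ribosome binding site followed by an N-terminal FLAG epitope tag. It is flanked by BglII at the 5′ end and BamHI at the 3′ end, both retained, which is the BglBrick-style arrangement that allows parts to be joined in series through compatible cohesive ends. Automated annotation detects the tag as a short match to a 3xFLAG reference, consistent with a single FLAG unit. It also finds attB1 and attB2 Gateway-type recombination sites on either side of the part region and a fragment of a putative bacterial terminator upstream. No promoter driving the part is annotated. The construct serves as a source of a reusable translation-initiation and epitope-tagging module to be placed in front of a coding sequence during composite part assembly.
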