Features (pLannotate 1.2.2; 8 found; start..end, strand, type, name):
     48..74      +  CDS            3xFLAG (fragment): three tandem FLAG® epitope tags
    177..201     -  protein_bind   attB2: mutant version of attB; recombination site for the Gateway® BP reaction BP Clonase™
    248..352     +  promoter       AmpR promoter: bla
    353..1213    +  CDS            AmpR: β-lactamase; bla; confers resistance to ampicillin, carbenicillin, and related antibiotics
   1505..2320    +  CDS            KanR: aminoglycoside phosphotransferase; aph(3')-Ia; confers resistance to kanamycin in bacteria or G418 (Geneticin®) in eukaryotes
   2403..2759    +  rep_origin     R6K γ ori: γ replication origin from E. coli plasmid R6K; requires the R6K initiator protein pi for replication
   2821..2845    +  protein_bind   attB1: mutant version of attB; recombination site for the Gateway® BP reaction BP Clonase™
   2869..2906    -  terminator     bacterial terminator (fragment): putative bacterial transcription terminator
>Addgene plasmid #26010 | pMLLKA-J72019 | depositor full sequence | sequence record 12198 | Author sequence
GATCTGGGACAATCCCGGTCTTTAAGAACAGGAATTACATGTCTGACGATTACAAGGATGACGACGACAA
GGGATCCTAACTCGCTCCTCAGGCTTCCTCGCTCACTGACTCGCTGCGCTCGGTCGTTCGGCTGCGGCGA
GCGGTATCAGCTCACTCAAAGGCGGTAATCAATTCGACCCAGCTTTCTTGTACAAAGTGGTTGATCGGAT
CTCTTAGACGTCAGGTGGCACTTTTCGGGGAAATGTGCGCGGAACCCCTATTTGTTTATTTTTCTAAATA
CATTCAAATATGTATCCGCTCATGAGACAATAACCCTGATAAATGCTTCAATAATATTGAAAAAGGAAGA
GTATGAGTATTCAACATTTCCGTGTCGCCCTTATTCCCTTTTTTGCGGCATTTTGCCTTCCTGTTTTTGC
TCACCCAGAAACGCTGGTGAAAGTAAAAGATGCAGAGGATCAGTTGGGTGCACGAGTGGGTTACATCGAA
CTGGATCTCAACAGCGGTAAGATCCTTGAGAGTTTTCGCCCCGAAGAACGTTTTCCAATGATGAGCACTT
TTAAAGTTCTGCTATGTGGCGCGGTATTATCCCGTATTGACGCCGGGCAAGAGCAACTCGGTCGCCGCAT
ACACTATTCTCAGAATGACTTGGTTGAGTACTCACCAGTCACAGAAAAGCATCTTACGGATGGCATGACA
GTAAGAGAATTATGCAGTGCTGCCATAACCATGAGTGATAACACTGCGGCCAACTTACTTCTGACAACGA
TCGGAGGACCGAAGGAGCTAACCGCTTTTTTGCACAACATGGGGGATCATGTAACTCGCCTTGATCGTTG
GGAACCGGAGCTGAATGAAGCCATACCAAACGACGAGCGTGACACCACGATGCCTGTAGCAATGGCAACA
ACGTTGCGCAAACTATTAACTGGCGAACTACTTACTCTAGCTTCCCGGCAACAATTAATAGACTGGATGG
AGGCGGATAAAGTTGCAGGACCACTTCTGCGCTCGGCCCTTCCGGCTGGCTGGTTTATTGCTGATAAATC
TGGAGCCGGTGAGCGTGGGTCTCGCGGTATCATTGCAGCACTGGGGCCAGATGGTAAGCCCTCCCGTATC
GTAGTTATCTACACGACGGGGAGTCAGGCAACTATGGATGAACGAAATAGACAGATCGCTGAGATAGGTG
CCTCACTGATTAAGCATTGGTAACTGTCAGACCAAGTTTACTCATATATACTTTAGATTGATTTAAAACT
TCATTTTTAATTTAAAAGGATCTAGGTGAAGATCCTTTTTGATAATCGGATCTCTGAAGACTCTCGAGCT
GCAGGACTCACAGCTCCTCGGATCTGCTGATCCTTCAACTCAGCAAAAGTTCGATTTATTCAACAAAGCC
ACGTTGTGTCTCAAAATCTCTGATGTTACATTGCACAAGATAAAAATATATCATCATGAACAATAAAACT
GTCTGCTTACATAAACAGTAATACAAGGGGTGTTATGAGCCATATTCAACGGGAAACGTCTTGCTCCAGG
CCGCGATTAAATTCCAACATGGATGCTGATTTATATGGGTATAAATGGGCTCGCGATAATGTCGGGCAAT
CAGGTGCGACAATCTATCGATTGTATGGGAAGCCCGATGCGCCAGAGTTGTTTCTGAAACATGGCAAAGG
TAGCGTTGCCAATGATGTTACAGATGAGATGGTCAGACTAAACTGGCTGACGGAATTTATGCCTCTTCCG
ACCATCAAGCATTTTATCCGTACTCCTGATGATGCATGGTTACTCACCACTGCGATCCCCGGGAAAACAG
CATTCCAGGTATTAGAAGAATATCCTGATTCAGGTGAAAATATTGTTGATGCGCTGGCAGTGTTCCTGCG
CCGGTTGCATTCGATTCCTGTTTGTAATTGTCCTTTTAACAGCGATCGCGTATTTCGTCTCGCTCAGGCG
CAATCACGAATGAATAACGGTTTGGTTGATGCGAGTGATTTTGATGACGAGCGTAATGGCTGGCCTGTTG
AACAAGTCTGGAAAGAAATGCATAAGCTTTTGCCATTCTCACCGGATTCAGTCGTCACTCATGGTGATTT
CTCACTTGATAACCTTATTTTTGACGAGGGGAAATTAATAGGTTGTATTGATGTTGGACGAGTCGGAATC
GCAGACCGATACCAGGATCTTGCCATCCTATGGAACTGCCTCGGTGAGTTTTCTCCTTCATTACAGAAAC
GGCTTTTTCAAAAATATGGTATTGATAATCCTGATATGAATAAATTGCAGTTTCATTTGATGCTCGATGA
GTTTTTCTAATCAGAATTGGTTAATTGGTTGTAACACTGGCAGAGCATTACGCTGACTTGACGGGAGGAT
CTAGCAGTTCAACCTGTTGATAGTACGTACTAAGCTCTCATGTTTCACGTACTAAGCTCTCATGTTTAAC
GTACTAAGCTCTCATGTTTAACGAACTAAACCCTCATGGCTAACGTACTAAGCTCTCATGGCTAACGTAC
TAAGCTCTCATGTTTCACGTACTAAGCTCTCATGTTTGAACAATAAAATTAATATAAATCAGCAACTTAA
ATAGCCTCTAAGGTTTTAAGTTTTATAAGAAAAAAAAGAATATATAAGGCTTTTAAAGCTTTTAAGGTTT
AACGGTTGTGGACAACAAGCCAGGGATGTAACGCACTGAGAAGCCCTTAGAGCCTCTCAAAGCAATTTTG
AGTGACACAGGAACACTTAACGGCTGACATGGGAATTAGCCATGGGCCCGTGCGAATCACGGATCTCCCG
ATCAAGAATTGCCATTATCAACAAGTTTGTACAAAAAAGCAGGCTCCGAATTGGTATCACGAGGCAGAAT
TTCAGATAAAAAAAATCCTTAGCTTTCGCTAAGGATCTGAAGTGGAATTCATGA
