>Addgene plasmid #26010 | pMLLKA-J72019 | addgene partial sequence | sequence record 32279 | 26010 with Kan-R
GTGGATTTATCGCGGCCTGGAGCAAGACGTTTCCCGTTGAATATGGCTCATAACACCCCTTGTATTACTG
TTTATGTAAGCAGACAGTTTTATTGTTCATGATGATATATTTTTATCTTGTGCAATGTAACATCAGAGAT
TTTGAGACACAACGTGGCTTTGTTGAATAAATCGAACTTTTGCTGAGTTGAAGGATCAGCAGATCCGAGG
AGCTGTGAGTCCTGCA
