>Addgene plasmid #26010 | pMLLKA-J72019 | addgene partial sequence | sequence record 46767 | pMLL-5  5'-gtatcacgaggcagaatttcag-3'
CTTTGCAAGGACTGAAGTGGAATTCATGAGATCTGGGACAATCCCGGTCTTTAAGAACAGGAATTACATG
TCTGACGATTACAAGGATGACGACGACAAGGGATCCTAACTCGCTCCTCAGGCTTCCTCGCTCACTGACT
CGCTGCGCTCGGTCGTTCGGCTGCGGCGAGCGGTATCAGCTCACTCAAAGGCGGTAATCAATTCGACCCA
GCTTTCTTGTACAAAGTGGTTGATCGGATCTCTTAGACGTCAGGTGGCACTTTTCGGGGAAATGTGCGCG
GAACCCCTATTTGTTTATTTTTCTAAATACATTCAAATATGTATCCGCTCATGAGACAATAACCCTGATA
AATGCTTCAATAATATTGAAAAAGGAAGAGTATGAGTATTCAACATTTCCGTGTCGCCCTTATTCCCTTT
TTTGCGGCATTTTGCCTTCCTGTTTTTGCTCACCCAGAAACGCTGGTGAAAGTAAAAGATGCAGAGGATC
AGTTGGGTGCACGAGTGGGTTACATCGAACTGGATCTCAACAGCGGTAAGATCCTTGAGAGTTTTCGCCC
CGAAGAACGTTTTCCAATGATGAGCACTTTTAAAGTTCTGCTATGTGGCGCGGTATTATCCCGTATTGAC
GCCGGGCAAGAGCAACTCGGTCGCCGCATACACTATTCTCAGAATGACTTGGTTGAGTACTCACCAGTCA
CAGAAAAGCATCTTACGGATGGCATGACAGTAAGAGAATTATGCAGTGCTGCCATAACCATGAGTGATAA
CACTGCGGCCAACTTACTTCTGACAACGATCGGAGGACCGAAGGAGCTAACCGCTTTTTTTGCACAACAT
GGGGGATCATGTAACTCGCCTTGATCGTTGGGAACCGGAGCTGAATGAAGCCATACCAAACGACGAGCGT
GGACACCACGAA
